>Addgene plasmid #116988 | pFS_0376_pET30-RT-CRISPR_Tolypothrix_campylonemoides_ARRAY_1_RC | addgene full sequence | sequence record 229873 | Addgene NGS Result
CCAGGTGACAGTCCATTTTAGGCGATAACAATTTTTACATTAACAGAATGAGTGAAAAGTAGAAAATAAA
ATTTCAGGATATATTTAGCTGGTTTTGAAAAAGAGGTGATGACTTTTCCACTCAACTCACCTCTTTTTAC
TTGCCTGTTAACAGCCGTTTCCATTAATTCAACTTCCGAAGAAGTTTAAAGGTCCCGCGGCCGCTATTCT
TTTGATTTATAAGGGATTTTGCCGATTTCGGCCTATTGGTTAAAAAATGAGCTGATTTAACAAAAATTTA
ACGCGAATTTTAACAAAATATTAACGCTTACAATTTAGGTGGCACTTTTCGGGGAAATGTGCGCGGAACC
CCTATTTGTTTATTTTTCTAAATACATTCAAATATGTATCCGCTCATGAATTAATTCTTAGAAAAACTCA
TCGAGCATCAAATGAAACTGCAATTTATTCATATCAGGATTATCAATACCATATTTTTGAAAAAGCCGTT
TCTGTAATGAAGGAGAAAACTCACCGAGGCAGTTCCATAGGATGGCAAGATCCTGGTATCGGTCTGCGAT
TCCGACTCGTCCAACATCAATACAACCTATTAATTTCCCCTCGTCAAAAATAAGGTTATCAAGTGAGAAA
TCACCATGAGTGACGACTGAATCCGGTGAGAATGGCAAAAGTTTATGCATTTCTTTCCAGACTTGTTCAA
CAGGCCAGCCATTACGCTCGTCATCAAAATCACTCGCATCAACCAAACCGTTATTCATTCGTGATTGCGC
CTGAGCGAGACGAAATACGCGATCGCTGTTAAAAGGACAATTACAAACAGGAATCGAATGCAACCGGCGC
AGGAACACTGCCAGCGCATCAACAATATTTTCACCTGAATCAGGATATTCTTCTAATACCTGGAATGCTG
TTTTCCCGGGGATCGCAGTGGTGAGTAACCATGCATCATCAGGAGTACGGATAAAATGCTTGATGGTCGG
AAGAGGCATAAATTCCGTCAGCCAGTTTAGTCTGACCATCTCATCTGTAACATCATTGGCAACGCTACCT
TTGCCATGTTTCAGAAACAACTCTGGCGCATCGGGCTTCCCATACAATCGATAGATTGTCGCACCTGATT
GCCCGACATTATCGCGAGCCCATTTATACCCATATAAATCAGCATCCATGTTGGAATTTAATCGCGGCCT
AGAGCAAGACGTTTCCCGTTGAATATGGCTCATAACACCCCTTGTATTACTGTTTATGTAAGCAGACAGT
TTTATTGTTCATGACCAAAATCCCTTAACGTGAGTTTTCGTTCCACTGAGCGTCAGACCCCGTAGAAAAG
ATCAAAGGATCTTCTTGAGATCCTTTTTTTCTGCGCGTAATCTGCTGCTTGCAAACAAAAAAACCACCGC
TACCAGCGGTGGTTTGTTTGCCGGATCAAGAGCTACCAACTCTTTTTCCGAAGGTAACTGGCTTCAGCAG
AGCGCAGATACCAAATACTGTCCTTCTAGTGTAGCCGTAGTTAGGCCACCACTTCAAGAACTCTGTAGCA
CCGCCTACATACCTCGCTCTGCTAATCCTGTTACCAGTGGCTGCTGCCAGTGGCGATAAGTCGTGTCTTA
CCGGGTTGGACTCAAGACGATAGTTACCGGATAAGGCGCAGCGGTCGGGCTGAACGGGGGGTTCGTGCAC
ACAGCCCAGCTTGGAGCGAACGACCTACACCGAACTGAGATACCTACAGCGTGAGCTATGAGAAAGCGCC
ACGCTTCCCGAAGGGAGAAAGGCGGACAGGTATCCGGTAAGCGGCAGGGTCGGAACAGGAGAGCGCACGA
GGGAGCTTCCAGGGGGAAACGCCTGGTATCTTTATAGTCCTGTCGGGTTTCGCCACCTCTGACTTGAGCG
TCGATTTTTGTGATGCTCGTCAGGGGGGCGGAGCCTATGGAAAAACGCCAGCAACGCGGCCTTTTTACGG
TTCCTGGTCTTTTGCTGGCCTTTTGCTCACATGTTCTTTCCTGCGTTATCCCCTGATTCTGTGGATAACC
GTATTACCGCCTTTGAGTGAGCTGATACCGCTCGCCGCAGCCGAACGACCGAGCGCAGCGAGTCAGTGAG
CGAGGAAGCGGAAGAGCGCCTGATGCGGTATTTTCTCCTTACGCATCTGTGCGGTATTTCACACCGCAAT
GGTGCACTCTCAGTACAATCTGCTCTGATGCCGCATAGTTAAGCCAGTATACACTCCGCTATCGCTACGT
GACTGGGTCATGGCTGCGCCCCGACACCCGCCAACACCCGCTGACGCGCCCTGACGGGCTTGTCTGCTCC
CGGCATCCGCTTACAGACAAGCTGTGACCGTCTCCGGGAGCTGCATGTGTCAGAGGTTTTCACCGTCATC
ACCGAAACGCGCGAGGCAGCTGCGGTAAAGCTCATCAGCGTGGTCGTGAAGCGATTCACAGATGTCTGCC
TGTTCATCCGCGTCCAGCTCGTTGAGTTTCTCCAGAAGCGTTAATGTCTGGCTTCTGATAAAGCGGGCCA
TGTTAAGGGCGGTTTTTTCCTGTTTGGTCACTGATGCCTCCGTGTAAGGGGGATTTCTGTTCATGGGGGT
AATGATACCGATGAAACGAGAGAGGATGCTCACGATACGGGTTACTGATGATGAACATGCCCGGTTACTG
GAACGTTGTGAGGGTAAACAACTGGCGGTATGGATGCGGCGGGACCAGAGAAAAATCACTCAGGGTCAAT
GCCAGCGCTTCGTTAATACAGATGTAGGTGTTCCACAGGGTAGCCAGCAGCATCCTGCGATGCAGATCCG
GAACATAATGGTGCAGGGCGCTGACTTCCGCGTTTCCAGACTTTACGAAACACGGAAACCGAAGATCATT
CATGTTGTTGCTCAGGTCGCAGACGTTTTGCAGCAGCAGTCGCTTCACGTTCGCTCGCGTATCGGTGATT
CATTCTGCTAACCAGTAAGGCAACCCCGCCAGCCTAGCCGGGTCCTCAACGACAGGAGCACGATCATGCG
CACCCGTGGGGCCGCCATGCCGGCGATAATGGCCTGCTTCTCGCCGAAACGTTTGGTGGCGGGACCAGTG
ACGAAGGCTTGAGCGAGGGCGTGCAAGATTCCGAATACCGCAAGCGACAGGCCGATCATCGTCGCGCTCC
AGCGAAAGCGGTCCTCGCCGAAAATGACCCAGAGCGCTGCCGGCACCTGTCCTACGAGTTGCATGATAAA
GAAGATAGTCATAAGTGCGGCGACGATAGTCATGCCCCGCGCCCACCGGAAGGAGCTGACTGGGTTGAAG
GCTCTCAAGGGCATCGGTCGAGATCCCGGTGCCTAATGAGTGAGCTAACTTACATTAATTGCGTTGCGCT
CACTGCCCGCTTTCCAGTCGGGAAACCTGTCGTGCCAGCTGCATTAATGAATCGGCCAACGCGCGGGGAG
AGGCGGTTTGCGTATTGGGCGCCAGGGTGGTTTTTCTTTTCACCAGTGAGACGGGCAACAGCTGATTGCC
CTTCACCGCCTGGCCCTGAGAGAGTTGCAGCAAGCGGTCCACGCTGGTTTGCCCCAGCAGGCGAAAATCC
TGTTTGATGGTGGTTAACGGCGGGATATAACATGAGCTATCTTCGGTATCGTCGTATCCCACTACCGAGA
TGTCCGCACCAACGCGCAGCCCGGACTCGGTAATGGCGCGCATTGCGCCCAGCGCCATCTGATCGTTGGC
AACCAGCATCGCAGTGGGAACGATGCCCTCATTCAGCATTTGCATGGTTTGTTGAAAACCGGACATGGCA
CTCCAGTCGCCTTCCCGTTCCGCTATCGGCTGAATTTGATTGCGAGTGAGATATTTATGCCAGCCAGCCA
GACGCAGACGCGCCGAGACAGAACTTAATGGGCCCGCTAACAGCGCGATTTGCTGGTGACCCAATGCGAC
CAGATGCTCCACGCCCAGTCGCGTACCATCTTCATGGGAGAAAATAATACTGTTGATGGGTGTCTGGTCA
GAGACATCAAGAAATAACGCCGGAACATTAGTGCAGGCAGCTTCCACAGCAATGGCATCCTGGTCATCCA
GCGGATAGTTAATGATCAGCCCACTGACGCGTTGCGCGAGAAGATTGTGCACCGCCGCTTTACAGGCTTC
GACGCCGCTTCGTTCTACCATCGACACCACCACGCTGGCACCCAGTTGATCGGCGCGAGATTTAATCGCC
GCGACAATTTGCGACGGCGCGTGCAGGGCCAGACTGGAGGTGGCAACGCCAATCAGCAACGACTGTTTGC
CCGCCAGTTGTTGTGCCACGCGGTTGGGAATGTAATTCAGCTCCGCCATCGCCGCTTCCACTTTTTCCCG
CGTTTTCGCAGAAACGTGGCTGGCCTGGTTCACCACGCGGGAAACGGTCTGATAAGAGACACCGGCATAC
TCTGCGACATCGTATAACGTTACTGGTTTCACATTCACCACCCTGAATTGACTCTCTTCCGGGCGCTATC
ATGCCATACCGCGAAAGGTTTTGCGCCATTCGATGGTGTCCGGGATCTCGACGCTCTCCCTTATGCGACT
CCTGCATTAGGAAGCAGCCCAGTAGTAGGTTGAGGCCGTTGAGCACCGCCGCCGCAAGGAATGGTGCATG
CAAGGAGATGGCGCCCAACAGTCCCCCGGCCACGGGGCCTGCCACCATACCCACGCCGAAACAAGCGCTC
ATGAGCCCGAAGTGGCGAGCCCGATCTTCCCCATCGGTGATGTCGGCGATATAGGCGCCAGCAACCGCAC
CTGTGGCGCCGGTGATGCCGGCCACGATGCGTCCGGCGTAGAGGATCGAGATCGATCTCGATCCCGCGAA
ATTAATACGACTCACTATAGGGGAATTGTGAGCGGATAACAATTCCCCTCTAGAAATAATTTTGTTTAAC
TTTAAGAAGGAGATATACATATGTTTACTATAGAGCAGATTACTTCGGCTTGGTTACTTGTGAGAGCCGG
CTCAAGAGGAGCCGGGGTCGATGGTATGACTGTCGATCTATTCGCAGCAGGAGTTAACGAGCAACTTAGA
ATATTACTGAGGCAGTTGCAGCAGGAGAGTTATAGAGCCTCTCCTGCTAAGGGATTCTTCGTCGCAAAGA
AGTCGGGTGGAAAGAGGCTGATCGGAATCCCAACTGTTCGAGATAGGATAGTTCAGAGATTACTTTTGGA
AGAATTGTACTTCCCCCTAGAGGACACCTTCCTAGACTGTAGTTATGCTTACAGACCGGGTAGAAACATC
CAACAGGCCGTGCAGCACCTGTACAGCTATTATCAATACCAGCCCAAGTGGATCATTAAGGCTGATATCG
CTGAGTTCTTCGATAATCTATGCTGGGCTCTTTTATTTACAGCCCTGGAAGATCTCCAACTCGAACCTAT
ACTTCTACAGCTGTTAGAGCAACAGTTAAAGTCCGGCATAGTTATTGCAGGCAAGCCAATCTATCCAGGG
AAAGGTGTATTGCAGGGCGGGGTCTTGAGTGGAGCACTGGCTAACTTGTATCTTACGTCATTCGAGCGAA
AGTGCCTATCCTACGGTATCAACCTTGTTAGATATGGTGACGACTTCGCTATAGCTTGCTCGTCCTGGCT
TGAGGCTAACAGGATATTGGATAAGATCACTACATGGTTAGGCGAGCTGTACCTCAACCTACAACCTGAG
AAAACCCAGATCTTCGCTCCGGACGACGAATTTACTTTTCTAGGTTATAGATTCGCTGGCGGTGAGGTGT
ATGCCCCGCCCCCACCTGTAATGACGAGGGAAGGTGAGTGGGTCACCAATGAGTCCGGACTGCCATACTT
CAGGCCTAAATCTCGTCCTGTTAAGTTCGTGAGTAGACCACCCAAAGCCTGTTCTATTGCTTCACCAATT
AAGTTCCCAACGGCCCCAATTAGCCACTTATGGCAGGAGTTCATGACTACCCTATATGTTACAGATCAGG
GTGCATACCTTTCTGTTAAGAACCAACAATTCCAAGTTTTCTACCAGGGCGAGCTGAAAATCAAGGTGCC
TGCTACTAGAGTCAATAACATTGTAATGTTCGGATGCTGCAACGTCAGTCATGGCGCTGTCAGTATGGCC
TTGAGGAGAAGAATACCTATTATGTACTTATCACAGAAGGGTAGATACTTCGGCCACACCGCTGTTCAGG
GCGACGCACGAGTGGAGTACCTCATGCAGCAAGTTAAATGTTGCGAAAATACACAATTCACCCGACAACA
GGCCGAGGCTATCGTGGCTGCTAAATTACACAACTCCAGAATCTTACTGATGAGACTCAATAGGAGAAGG
CCGACTGAGATAGCAACACAGGCCATTGACTTGATAGAAATCCTTATTGACTCACTGCCACAGGCCGAGT
CCCTCGACGCCCTAAGAGGTTACGAGGGAAAGGCCGCTACCGTCTACTTTCAGGCACTCGGCTCACTATT
CACTGGCTTCTTCGCTTTCGACAAACGTACTAAAAGACCACCCACAGATCCCATAAATTCTCTGATGTCT
CTGGGGTATACCCTTTTGTCTCAACAAGTATTCAGTTTCATTCAATCAGTAGGCTTGCATACACATTTCG
GTAACCTACACACACCAAGGGACAACCACCCTGCCCTCGTTAGCGACCTGATGGAAGAATTTCGAGCCCA
GATCGTGGACTCTTTCGTAGCATATCTGGTTAACAAGAAGATCCTTACCCCTGAGGACTTCACACCCCCA
GATGAGAGAGGTGGAGTGTATCTCCAGGCTTCAGCTCTGAAGAAATACCTGAAACACTGGGAAGAAAAGT
TGCAGACAGAAACTACTCACCCACATACTGGTTACAAAGTTGCCTACAGAAGATGTATTGAGCTACAAGT
TAGGGAATACATCGCTTGCCTGGTCGGAGAGGTCGAAGTCTATCGACCTATGGTCTGGAAGTTGTAGCGT
ACGTTAACTTTAAGAAGGAGAACTTAAGATGTTCTACTTGGTATGCTATGACATTGTGTCAGATAATCGA
AGAAACAAAGTATCAAAGCTGTTGGAAGCATACGGACTTAGAGTCCAGAAGTCTGTGTTTGAATGCGTCC
TAGACGAAAAGCAATATGAGATGTTGTCCAAGTATTTGATGCGTCTGGTTAACAGGCGAGAGGACCAAGT
CAGGTTTTATCCAATGTCCGCCCACAACAGATGCAAGGTCGCTGTGCTGGGCACCCAGCCCGAGTTCGTT
GTTGACGATGCTGCATTCATCGTGTGACTCGAGATCCGGCTGCTAACAAAGCCCGAAAGGAAGCTGAGTT
GGCTGCTGCCACCGCTGAGCAATAACTAGCATAACCCCTTGGGGCCTCTAAACGGGTCTTGAGGGGTTTT
TTGCTGAAAGGAGGAACTATATCCGGATA
Features (pLannotate 1.2.2; 18 found; start..end, strand, type, name):
    203..316     +  rep_origin     M13 ori (fragment): M13 bacteriophage origin of replication; arrow indicates direction of (+) strand synthesis
    342..399     +  promoter       AmpR promoter (fragment): bla
    408..1223    -  CDS            KanR: aminoglycoside phosphotransferase; aph(3')-Ia; confers resistance to kanamycin in bacteria or G418 (Geneticin®) in eukaryotes
   1345..1933    +  rep_origin     ori: high-copy-number ColE1/pMB1/pBR322/pUC origin of replication
   2119..2258    -  misc_feature   bom: basis of mobility region from pBR322
   2360..2551    -  CDS            rop: Rop protein, which maintains plasmids at low copy number; rop
   2568..2948    +  CDS            YPB1_ECOLX: Protein predicted: Swiss-Prot protein existence level 4. From Escherichia coli.
   3020..3311    -  CDS            TcR (fragment): tetracycline efflux protein; tet; confers resistance to tetracycline
   3326..3347    -  protein_bind   CAP binding site: CAP binding activates transcription in the presence of cAMP. E. coli catabolite activator protein
   3360..4442    -  CDS            lacI: lac repressor; lacI; The lac repressor binds to the lac operator to inhibit transcription in E. coli. This inhibition can be relieved by adding lactose or isopropyl-β-D-thiogalactopyranoside (IPTG).
   4443..4520    -  promoter       lacI promoter: lacI
   4528..4807    -  CDS            TcR (fragment): tetracycline efflux protein; tet; confers resistance to tetracycline
   4833..4851    +  promoter       T7 promoter: promoter for bacteriophage T7 RNA polymerase
   4852..4876    +  protein_bind   lac operator: The lac repressor binds to the lac operator to inhibit transcription in E. coli. This inhibition can be relieved by adding lactose or isopropyl-β-D-thiogalactopyranoside (IPTG). lac repressor encoded by lacI
   4891..4913    +  RBS            RBS: efficient ribosome binding site from bacteriophage T7 gene 10 (Olins and Rangwala, 1989)
   6934..6951    +  RBS            RBS (fragment): efficient ribosome binding site from bacteriophage T7 gene 10 (Olins and Rangwala, 1989)
   7249..7298    +  CDS            SET1 (fragment): solubility-enhancement tag derived from T7 phage gene 10B
   7306..7353    +  terminator     T7 terminator: transcription terminator for bacteriophage T7 RNA polymerase
