[The description below was written by a language model from this plasmid's Addgene catalogue record and pLannotate feature annotations shown in this document.]
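Description:
pFS_0376_pET30-RT-CRISPR_Tolypothrix_campylonemoides_ARRAY_1_RC is a 7.4 kb bacterial expression plasmid built on the Novagen pET30b+ backbone. It replicates in E. coli from a ColE1/pBR322-type origin accompanied by the bom region and the rop gene, which holds copy number low, in line with the catalogue's low-copy designation. Selection is by kanamycin through the aph(3')-Ia gene. A fragment of an M13/f1 phage origin and short tetracycline-resistance remnants flanking the lacI cassette are backbone leftovers and are not expected to be functional markers.

The payload is a synthetic version of the Tolypothrix campylonemoides CRISPR adaptation module, a reverse transcriptase–Cas1 fusion together with Cas2. It is placed under a T7 promoter followed by a lac operator (T7lac), with plasmid-encoded LacI providing repression that is relieved by IPTG in hosts that supply T7 RNA polymerase. The automated feature table does not annotate the coding sequences themselves. It does show a T7 gene 10 ribosome binding site directly after the operator, a roughly 2 kb unannotated stretch, then a second partial RBS and further unannotated sequence before the T7 terminator. This layout would fit an operon-like arrangement of the two open reading frames. The plasmid also carries the organism's CRISPR array 1 in reverse-complement orientation, whose position is likewise not annotated in the table; the short "SET1" hit near the terminator is probably incidental.

According to the record, the plasmid is compatible with the SENECA readout for detecting newly acquired spacers. It comes from work on transcriptional recording, in which RT-Cas1–Cas2 complexes acquire spacers from cellular RNA into a CRISPR array.
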