Addgene plasmid #116988: pFS_0376_pET30-RT-CRISPR_Tolypothrix_campylonemoides_ARRAY_1_RC
Purpose: Expresses TcRT-Cas1-Cas2 under pT7lac promoter, encodes TcCRISPR array 1 RC, compatible with SENECA acquisition readout
Depositing lab: Randall Platt. Depositing organization: ETH Zurich (Swiss Federal Institute of Technology). Publication: Transcriptional recording by CRISPR spacer acquisition from RNA. Schmidt F, Cherepkova MY, Platt RJ. Nature. 2018 Oct;562(7727):380-385. doi: 10.1038/s41586-018-0569-1. Epub 2018 Oct 3. PubMed 30283135.
Backbone
  Vector backbone: pET30b+
  Backbone manufacturer: Novagen
  Vector type: Bacterial Expression
Growth in bacteria
  Bacterial resistance: Kanamycin, 50 μg/mL
  Growth temperature: 37°C
  Growth strain: Stbl3
  Copy number: Low Copy
Gene/Insert
  Gene/Insert name: Tolypothrix campylonemoides RT-Cas1-Cas2
  Species: Synthetic
  Promoter: T7
  Cloning method: Restriction Enzyme; 5′ cloning site Unknown (unknown if destroyed); 3′ cloning site Unknown (unknown if destroyed)
  Sequencing primers: 5′ T7; 3′ T7-term
Terms and licenses: Academic/Nonprofit Terms; Industry Terms: Not Available to Industry
Depositor comments: Please see the annotated GenBank file and the additional image file for the location of specific features in the sequence of this plasmid.
How to cite: pFS_0376_pET30-RT-CRISPR_Tolypothrix_campylonemoides_ARRAY_1_RC was a gift from Randall Platt (Addgene plasmid # 116988 ; http://n2t.net/addgene:116988 ; RRID:Addgene_116988)
